Addgene plasmid #12805: DCT.VV.Orf117
Purpose: This plasmid was designed for screening purposes and may contain discrepancies relative to the current canonical GenBank version of the gene.
Depositing lab: Jack Bennink & Jon Yewdell. Publication: Identification of poxvirus CD8+ T cell determinants to enable rational design and characterization of smallpox vaccines. Tscharke DC, Karupiah G, Zhou J, Palmore T, Irvine KR, Haeryfar SM, Williams S, Sidney J, Sette A, Bennink JR, Yewdell JW. J Exp Med. 2005 January 3; 201(1): 95–104. 10.1084/jem.20041912 PubMed 15623576.
Backbone
  Vector backbone: pcDNA 3.1D V5-His-TOPO
  Backbone manufacturer: Invitrogen
  Backbone size w/o insert (bp): 5514
  Vector type: Mammalian Expression
  Selectable markers: Neomycin (select with G418)
Growth in bacteria
  Bacterial resistance: Ampicillin, 100 μg/mL
  Growth temperature: 37°C
  Growth strain: DH5alpha
  Copy number: High Copy
Gene/Insert
  Gene/Insert name: VV.Orf117 (alt names: VV_WR_215; secreted TNF receptor homolog, CrmB)
  Species: Vaccinia Virus
  Insert size (bp): 369
  GenBank ID: 2738131
  Cloning method: Restriction Enzyme; 5′ cloning site BamHI (not destroyed); 3′ cloning site BamHI (not destroyed)
  Sequencing primers: 5′ Universal T7
Terms and licenses: Academic/Nonprofit Terms; Industry Terms: Not Available to Industry
Depositor comments: Please see the Vaccinia kit page ( https://www.addgene.org/vvorf/ ) for more information. The kit page contains the supplemental VVOrfData spreadsheet, which includes important information about this plasmid. The plasmid and insert names provided here relate only to this library. The name of the ORF (if present) in VACV strain Copenhagen and the name of the ORF (if annotated) in VACV strain WR sequence can be found in VVOrfData spreadsheet. Please note that the amino acid sequence given for each ORF in the spreadsheet may contain some errors. Additionally, changes from the expected sequence may be present in these plasmids. Please see Addgene's quality control sequence and sequencing notes in the VVOrfData spreadsheet before ordering this plasmid.
How to cite: DCT.VV.Orf117 was a gift from Jack Bennink & Jon Yewdell (Addgene plasmid # 12805 ; http://n2t.net/addgene:12805 ; RRID:Addgene_12805)
