[The description below was written by a language model from this plasmid's Addgene catalogue record.]
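Description:
DCT.VV.Orf117 is a mammalian expression plasmid built on the commercial pcDNA 3.1D V5-His-TOPO backbone (about 5.5 kb without insert) and carrying a single vaccinia virus open reading frame. It is maintained as a high-copy plasmid in E. coli under ampicillin selection, and it carries a neomycin resistance marker that allows G418 selection of transfected mammalian cells. No feature table accompanies the record, so the promoter and other regulatory elements are not explicitly listed. This backbone family normally drives inserts from the CMV immediate-early promoter, has an upstream T7 promoter site (consistent with the T7 sequencing primer recorded here), and offers optional C-terminal V5 and polyhistidine tags. Whether the insert is actually in frame with those tags is not stated.

The insert is a 369 bp fragment designated VV.Orf117, also recorded as VV_WR_215, and annotated as the secreted TNF receptor homolog CrmB. It is flanked by BamHI sites that remain intact at both ends. The ORF numbering is specific to this library. Corresponding names in the Copenhagen and WR strains are given in a supplementary spreadsheet distributed with the collection.

The plasmid is one member of a vaccinia ORF expression library assembled for screening, associated with work identifying poxvirus CD8+ T cell determinants to inform smallpox vaccine design and characterization. In that setting, individual viral ORFs are expressed in transfected cells so that their products can be tested for T cell recognition. The depositors caution that the clone was made for screening purposes and may differ from the canonical gene sequence, so the insert should be checked against the available quality-control sequencing before it is relied on for other uses.
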