>Addgene plasmid #12805 | DCT.VV.Orf117 | addgene partial sequence | sequence record 19200 | T7 5'-TAATACGACTCACTATAGGG-3'
TACCGAGCTCGGATCCAGTACCCTTCACCGAATTCCAGCTGACCACCATGAAGTCCGTATTATACTCGTA
TATATTGTTTCTCTCATGTATAATAATAAACGGAAGAGATATAGCACCGCATGCACCATCCGATGGAAAG
TGTAAAGACAACGAATACAAACGCCATAATTTGTGTCCGGGAACATACGCTTCCAGATTATGCGATAGCA
AGACTAACACACAATGTACGCCGTGTGGTTCGGGTACCTTCACATCTCGCAATAATCATTTACCCGCTTG
TCTAAGTTGTAACGGAAGACGCGACCGTGTAACACGACTCACAATAGAATCTGTGAATGCTCTCCCGGAT
ATTATTGTCTTCTCAAAGGATCATCCGGATGCAAGGCATGTGTTTCCCAAACAAAATGTGGAATAGGCAA
TTCCCGGGGATCCGAATAAAGGGTCAAGACAATTCTGCAGATATCCAGCACAGTGGCGGCCGCTCGAGTC
TAGAGGGCCCGCGGTTCGAAGGTAAGCCTATCCCTAACCCTCTCCTCGGTCTCGATTCTACGCGTACCGG
TCATCATCACCATCACCATTGAGTTTAAACCCGCTGATCAGCCTCGACTGTGCCTTCTAGTTGCCAGCCA
TCTGTTGTTTGCCCCTCCCCCGTGCCTTCCTTGACCCTGGAAGGTGCCACTCCCACTGTCCTTTCCTAAT
AAAATGAGGAAATTGCATCGCATTGTCTGAGTAGGTGTCATT
